Addgene plasmid #218123: pJM166B
Purpose: For hybrid circuit activation. Expresses E. coli RNAP omega subunit used to FRB
Depositing lab: David Liu. Depositing organization: Broad Institute. Publication: Continuous evolution of compact protein degradation tags regulated by selective molecular glues. Mercer JAM, DeCarlo SJ, Roy Burman SS, Sreekanth V, Nelson AT, Hunkeler M, Chen PJ, Donovan KA, Kokkonda P, Tiwari PK, Shoba VM, Deb A, Choudhary A, Fischer ES, Liu DR. Science. 2024 Mar 15;383(6688):eadk4422. doi: 10.1126/science.adk4422. Epub 2024 Mar 15. PubMed 38484051.
Backbone
  Vector backbone: ColE1
Growth in bacteria
  Bacterial resistance: Spectinomycin, 50 μg/mL
  Growth temperature: 37°C
  Growth strain: DH5alpha
  Copy number: Low Copy
Gene/Insert
  Gene/Insert name: FRB
  Species: H. sapiens (human)
  Entrez Gene: MTOR (a.k.a. FRAP, FRAP1, FRAP2, RAFT1, RAPT1, SKS)
  Tag / fusion protein: rpoZ (N terminal on insert)
Terms and licenses: Academic/Nonprofit Terms; Industry Terms: Not Available to Industry
How to cite: pJM166B was a gift from David Liu (Addgene plasmid # 218123 ; http://n2t.net/addgene:218123 ; RRID:Addgene_218123)
