[The description below was written by a language model from this plasmid's Addgene catalogue record and pLannotate feature annotations shown in this document.]
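Description:
pJM166B is a small (about 3.1 kb) bacterial expression plasmid built on a ColE1-type backbone and maintained in E. coli under spectinomycin selection. The resistance marker is aadA (aminoglycoside adenylyltransferase, SmR), which the annotation places downstream of a bla (AmpR) promoter. Replication comes from a ColE1/pMB1-family origin. The plasmid also carries the rop gene and the pBR322 bom region, and Rop's copy-number-limiting role fits the record's "low copy" designation. A short mbeC fragment is annotated as well and appears to be a remnant of the ColE1 mobilization region.

The payload is a fusion protein in which the E. coli RNA polymerase omega subunit (rpoZ) sits at the N terminus of FRB, the FKBP-rapamycin-binding domain taken from human MTOR. The two coding regions are annotated in the same orientation, separated by only a few bases, presumably a short linker. An rrnB T1 terminator lies upstream of the cassette, which probably insulates it from read-through transcription. No promoter for the fusion is annotated, so the record does not say what drives its expression. A short "Myc" fragment called inside the start of the MTOR segment overlaps the FRB coding sequence and is probably an annotation artefact, not a deliberate epitope tag.

The stated purpose is "hybrid circuit activation". In a bacterial two- or three-hybrid system, an omega-fused protein recruits RNA polymerase to a reporter promoter when it associates with a DNA-bound partner, so an interaction such as a small-molecule-induced dimerization with FRB is converted into gene expression. The associated publication concerns continuous evolution of compact degradation tags regulated by molecular glues. The partner and reporter components are not on this plasmid.
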