Features (pLannotate 1.2.2; 10 found; start..end, strand, type, name):
      1..792     -  CDS            SmR: aminoglycoside adenylyltransferase (Murphy, 1985); aadA; confers resistance to spectinomycin and streptomycin
    793..864     -  promoter       AmpR promoter: bla
    893..1481    +  rep_origin     ori: high-copy-number ColE1/pMB1/pBR322/pUC origin of replication
   1667..1807    -  misc_feature   bom: basis of mobility region from pBR322
   1909..2100    -  CDS            rop: Rop protein, which maintains plasmids at low copy number; rop
   2141..2197    +  CDS            mbeC (fragment): MBEC_ECOLX - Experimental evidence at protein level: Swiss-Prot protein existence level 1. Required for efficient mobilization of ColE1 plasmid and is thus essential to promote the specific transfer of the plasmid during conjugation. Probably functions by inducing DNA bending, helping the MbeA relaxase to melt the DNA around the nic site and cleave the phosphodiester bond. Binds specifically double-stranded DNA (dsDNA) containing the ColE1 oriT but does not recognize the inverted repeat (IR). From Escherichia coli.
   2211..2255    +  terminator     rrnB T1 terminator: transcription terminator T1 from the E. coli rrnB gene
   2440..2712    +  CDS            rpoZ (sequence withheld): RPOZ_ECO24 - Experimental evidence at protein level: Swiss-Prot protein existence level 1. Promotes RNA polymerase assembly. Latches the N- and C- terminal regions of the beta' subunit thereby facilitating its interaction with the beta and alpha subunits. From Escherichia coli O139:H28 (strain E24377A / ETEC).
   2722..3039    +  CDS            MTOR (fragment): MTOR_HUMAN - Also known as FRAP, FRAP1, FRAP2, RAFT1, RAPT1. Experimental evidence at protein level: Swiss-Prot protein existence level 1. Serine/threonine protein kinase which is a central regulator of cellular metabolism, growth and survival in response to hormones, growth factors, nutrients, energy and stress signals (PubMed:12087098, PubMed:12150925, PubMed:12150926, PubMed:12231510, PubMed:12718876, PubMed:14651849, PubMed:15268862, PubMed:15467718, PubMed:15545625, PubMed:15718470, PubMed:18497260, PubMed:18762023, PubMed:18925875, PubMed:20516213, PubMed:20537536, PubMed:21659604, PubMe
   2725..2751    +  CDS            Myc (fragment): Myc (human c-Myc proto-oncogene) epitope tag
>Addgene plasmid #218123 | pJM166B | addgene full sequence | sequence record 430017 | Addgene NGS Result
TTATTTGCCGACTACCTTGGTGATCTCGCCTTTCACGTAGTGGACAAATTCTTCCAACTGATCTGCGCGC
GAGGCCAAGCGATCTTCTTCTTGTCCAAGATAAGCCTGTCTAGCTTCAAGTATGACGGGCTGATACTGGG
CCGGCAGGCGCTCCATTGCCCAGTCGGCAGCGACATCCTTCGGCGCGATTTTGCCGGTTACTGCGCTGTA
CCAAATGCGGGACAACGTAAGCACTACATTTCGCTCATCGCCAGCCCAGTCGGGCGGCGAGTTCCATAGC
GTTAAGGTTTCATTTAGCGCCTCAAATAGATCCTGTTCAGGAACCGGATCAAAGAGTTCCTCCGCCGCTG
GACCTACCAAGGCAACGCTATGTTCTCTTGCTTTTGTCAGCAAGATAGCCAGATCAATGTCGATCGTGGC
TGGCTCGAAGATACCTGCAAGAATGTCATTGCGCTGCCATTCTCCAAATTGCAGTTCGCGCTTAGCTGGA
TAACGCCACGGAATGATGTCGTCGTGCACAACAATGGTGACTTCTACAGCGCGGAGAATCTCGCTCTCTC
CAGGGGAAGCCGAAGTTTCCAAAAGGTCGTTGATCAAAGCTCGCCGCGTTGTTTCATCAAGCCTTACGGT
CACCGTAACCAGCAAATCAATATCACTGTGTGGCTTCAGGCCGCCATCCACTGCGGAGCCGTACAAATGT
ACGGCCAGCAACGTCGGTTCGAGATGGCGCTCGATGACGCCAACTACCTCTGATAGTTGAGTCGATACTT
CGGCGATCACCGCTTCCCTCATACTCTTCCTTTTTCAATATTATTGAAGCATTTATCAGGGTTATTGTCT
CATGAGCGGATACATATTTGAATGTATTTAGAAAAATAGGCCAAATAGGCCGTTGAGATCCTTTTTTTCT
GCGCGTAATCTGCTGCTTGCAAACAAAAAAACCACCGCTACCAGCGGTGGTTTGTTTGCCGGATCAAGAG
CTACCACCTCTTTTTCCGAAGGTAACTGGCTTCAGCAGAGCGCAGATACCAAATACTGTCCTTCTAGTGT
AGCCGTAGTTAGGCCACCACTTCAAGAACTCTGTAGCACCGCCTACATACCTCGCTCTGCTAATCCTGTT
ACCAGTGGCTGCTGCCAGTGGCGATAAGTCGTGTCTTACCGGGTTGGACTCAAGACGATAGTTACCGGAT
AAGGCGCAGCGGTCGGGCTGAACGGGGGGTTCGTGCACACAGCCCAGCTTGGAGCGAACGACCTACACCG
AACTGAGATACCTACAGCGTGAGCTATGAGAAAGCGCCACGCTTCCCGAAGGGAGAAAGGCGGACAGGTA
TCCGGTAAGCGGCAGGGTCGGAACAGGAGAGCGCACGAGGGAGCTTCCAGGGGGAAACGCCTGGTATCTT
TATAGTCCTGTCGGGTTTCGCCACCTCTGACTTGAGCGTCGATTTTTGTGATGCTCGTCAGGGGGGCGGA
GCCTATGGAAAAACGCCAGCAACGCGGCCTTTTTACGGTTCCTGGCCTTTTGCTGGCCTTTTGCTCACAT
GTTCTTTCCTGCGTTATCCCCTGATTCTGTGGATAACCGTATTACCGCCTTTGAGTGAGCTGATACCGCT
CGCCGCAGCCGAACGACCGAGCGCAGCGAGTCAGTGAGCGAGGAAGCGGAAGAGCGCCTGATGCGGTATT
TTCTCCTTACGCATCTGTGCGGTATTTCACACCGCATATGGTGCACTCTCAGTACAATCTGCTCTGATGC
CGCATAGTTAAGCCAGTATACACTCCGCTATCGCTACGTGACTGGGTCATGGCTGCGCCCCGACACCCGC
CAACACCCGCTGACGCGCCCTGACGGGCTTGTCTGCTCCCGGCATCCGCTTACAGACAAGCTGTGACCGT
CTCCGGGAGCTGCATGTGTCAGAGGTTTTCACCGTCATCACCGAAACGCGCGAGGCAGCTGCGGTAAAGC
TCATCAGCGTGGTCGTGAAGCGATTCACAGATGTCTGCCTGTTCATCCGCGTCCAGCTCGTTGAGTTTCT
CCAGAAGCGTTAATGTCTGGCTTCTGATAAAGCGGGCCATGTTAAGGGCGGTTTTTTCCTGTTTGGTCAC
TGATGCCTCCGTGTAAGGGGGATTTCTGTTCATGGGGGTAATGATACCGATGAAACGAGAGAGGATGCTC
ACGATACGGGTTACTGATGATGAACAAGAGGACATCCGGTCAAATAAAACGAAAGGCTCAGTCGAAAGAC
TGGGCCTTTCGTTTTGCTGAGGATTCTAGAGCACAGCTAACACCACGTCGTCCCTATCTGCTGCCCTAGG
TCTATGAGTGGTTGCTGGATAACTTTACGGGCATGCATAAGGCTCGGTATCTATATTCAGGGAGACCACA
ACGGTTTCCCTCTACAAATAATTTTGTTTAACTTTTACTAGAGTAAGGAGGAAAAAAAA
[273 nt withheld, positions 2440-2712]
GCGGCCGCGGAACAAAAGCTTATTTCTGAAGAGGACTTGGGGCGTGTTGCAATCTTGTGGCATGAGATGT
GGCACGAAGGTCTGGAAGAAGCCTCACGTCTTTATTTTGGGGAACGCAATGTTAAAGGCATGTTCGAAGT
TCTTGAGCCGTTGCACGCTATGATGGAGCGCGGCCCCCAAACCCTTAAAGAAACATCATTTAACCAGGCG
TATGGTCGTGACTTAATGGAAGCCCAAGAGTGGTGCCGCAAATACATGAAATCGGGAAATGTTAAGGATT
TAACTCAAGCCTGGGATTTATACTATCATGTCTTCCGCCGCATTTCGTAACTTAATTAACGGCACTCCTC
AGCAAATATAATGACCCTCTTGATAACCCAAGAGGGCATTTTTTAATGCCCATGGCGT
